>Addgene plasmid #161883 | pDest-659 (attR4-attR3) | addgene full sequence | sequence record 327085 | Addgene NGS Result
AATGTAGTCTTATGCAATACTCTTGTAGTCTTGCAACATGGTAACGATGAGTTAGCAACATGCCTTACAA
GGAGAGAAAAAGCACCGTGCATGCCGATTGGTGGAAGTAAGGTGGTACGATCGTGCCTTATTAGGAAGGC
AACAGACGGGTCTGACATGGATTGGACGAACCACTGAATTGCCGCATTGCAGAGATATTGTATTTAAGTG
CCTAGCTCGATACATAAACGGGTCTCTCTGGTTAGACCAGATCTGAGCCTGGGAGCTCTCTGGCTAACTA
GGGAACCCACTGCTTAAGCCTCAATAAAGCTTGCCTTGAGTGCTTCAAGTAGTGTGTGCCCGTCTGTTGT
GTGACTCTGGTAACTAGAGATCCCTCAGACCCTTTTAGTCAGTGTGGAAAATCTCTAGCAGTGGCGCCCG
AACAGGGACTTGAAAGCGAAAGGGAAACCAGAGGAGCTCTCTCGACGCAGGACTCGGCTTGCTGAAGCGC
GCACGGCAAGAGGCGAGGGGCGGCGACTGGTGAGTACGCCAAAAATTTTGACTAGCGGAGGCTAGAAGGA
GAGAGATGGGTGCGAGAGCGTCAGTATTAAGCGGGGGAGAATTAGATCGCGATGGGAAAAAATTCGGTTA
AGGCCAGGGGGAAAGAAAAAATATAAATTAAAACATATAGTATGGGCAAGCAGGGAGCTAGAACGATTCG
CAGTTAATCCTGGCCTGTTAGAAACATCAGAAGGCTGTAGACAAATACTGGGACAGCTACAACCATCCCT
TCAGACAGGATCAGAAGAACTTAGATCATTATATAATACAGTAGCAACCCTCTATTGTGTGCATCAAAGG
ATAGAGATAAAAGACACCAAGGAAGCTTTAGACAAGATAGAGGAAGAGCAAAACAAAAGTAAGACCACCG
CACAGCAAGCGGCCGCTGATCTTCAGACCTGGAGGAGGAGATATGAGGGACAATTGGAGAAGTGAATTAT
ATAAATATAAAGTAGTAAAAATTGAACCATTAGGAGTAGCACCCACCAAGGCAAAGAGAAGAGTGGTGCA
GAGAGAAAAAAGAGCAGTGGGAATAGGAGCTTTGTTCCTTGGGTTCTTGGGAGCAGCAGGAAGCACTATG
GGCGCAGCGTCAATGACGCTGACGGTACAGGCCAGACAATTATTGTCTGGTATAGTGCAGCAGCAGAACA
ATTTGCTGAGGGCTATTGAGGCGCAACAGCATCTGTTGCAACTCACAGTCTGGGGCATCAAGCAGCTCCA
GGCAAGAATCCTGGCTGTGGAAAGATACCTAAAGGATCAACAGCTCCTGGGGATTTGGGGTTGCTCTGGA
AAACTCATTTGCACCACTGCTGTGCCTTGGAATGCTAGTTGGAGTAATAAATCTCTGGAACAGATTTGGA
ATCACACGACCTGGATGGAGTGGGACAGAGAAATTAACAATTACACAAGCTTAATACACTCCTTAATTGA
AGAATCGCAAAACCAGCAAGAAAAGAATGAACAAGAATTATTGGAATTAGATAAATGGGCAAGTTTGTGG
AATTGGTTTAACATAACAAATTGGCTGTGGTATATAAAATTATTCATAATGATAGTAGGAGGCTTGGTAG
GTTTAAGAATAGTTTTTGCTGTACTTTCTATAGTGAATAGAGTTAGGCAGGGATATTCACCATTATCGTT
TCAGACCCACCTCCCAACCCCGAGGGGACCCGACAGGCCCGAAGGAATAGAAGAAGAAGGTGGAGAGAGA
GACAGAGACAGATCCATTCGATTAGTGAACGGATCTCGACGGTATCGGTTAACTTTTAAAAGAAAAGGGG
GGATTGGGGGGTACAGTGCAGGGGAAAGAATAGTAGACATAATAGCAACAGACATACAAACTAAAGAATT
ACAAAAACAAATTACAAAATTCAAAATTTTATCGTCCAATCAACTTTGTATAGAAAAGTTGAACGAGAAA
CGTAAAATGATATAAATATCAATATATTAAATTAGATTTTGCATAAAAAACAGACTACATAATACTGTAA
AACACAACATATCCAGTCACTATGGTCGACCTGCAGACTGGCTGTGTATAAGGGAGCCTGACATTTATAT
TCCCCAGAACATCAGGTTAATGGCGTTTTTGATGTCATTTTCGCGGTGGCTGAGATCAGCCACTTCTTCC
CCGATAACGGAGACCGGCACACTGGCCATATCGGTGGTCATCATGCGCCAGCTTTCATCCCCGATATGCA
CCACCGGGTAAAGTTCACGGGGGACTTTATCTGACAGCAGACGTGCACTGGCCAGGGGGATCACCATCCG
TCGCCCGGGCGTGTCAATAATATCACTCTGTACATCCACAAACAGACGATAACGGCTCTCTCTTTTATAG
GTGTAAACCTTAAACTGCATTTCACCAGCCCCTGTTCTCGTCGGCAAAAGAGCCGTTCATTTCAATAAAC
CGGGCGACCTCAGCCATCCCTTCCTGATTTTCCGCTTTCCAGCGTTCGGCACGCAGACGACGGGCTTCAT
TCTGCATGGTTGTGCTTACCGAACCGGAGATATTGACATCATATATGCCTTGAGCAACTGATAGCTGTCG
CTGTCAACTGTCACTGTAATACGCTGCTTCATAGCATACCTCTTTTTGACATACTTCGGGTATACATATC
AGTATATATTCTTATACCGCAAAAATCAGCGCGCAAATACGCATACTGTTATCTGGCTTTTAGTAAGCCG
GATCCTCTAGATTACGCCCCGCCTGCCACTCATCGCAGTACTGTTGTAATTCATTAAGCATTCTGCCGAC
ATGGAAGCCATCACAAACGGCATGATGAACCTGAATCGCCAGCGGCATCAGCACCTTGTCGCCTTGCGTA
TAATATTTGCCCATGGTGAAAACGGGGGCGAAGAAGTTGTCCATATTGGCCACGTTTAAATCAAAACTGG
TGAAACTCACCCAGGGATTGGCTGAGACGAAAAACATATTCTCAATAAACCCTTTAGGGAAATAGGCCAG
GTTTTCACCGTAACACGCCACATCTTGCGAATATATGTGTAGAAACTGCCGGAAATCGTCGTGGTATTCA
CTCCAGAGCGATGAAAACGTTTCAGTTTGCTCATGGAAAACGGTGTAACAAGGGTGAACACTATCCCATA
TCACCAGCTCACCGTCTTTCATTGCCATACGGAATTCCGGATGAGCATTCATCAGGCGGGCAAGAATGTG
AATAAAGGCCGGATAAAACTTGTGCTTATTTTTCTTTACGGTCTTTAAAAAGGCCGTAATATCCAGCTGA
ACGGTCTGGTTATAGGTACATTGAGCAACTGACTGAAATGCCTCAAAATGTTCTTTACGATGCCATTGGG
ATATATCAACGGTGGTATATCCAGTGATTTTTTTCTCCATTTTAGCTTCCTTAGCTCCTGAAAATCTCGA
CGGATCCTAACTCAAAATCCACACATTATACGAGCCGGAAGCATAAAGTGTAAAGCCTGGGGTGCCTAAT
GCGGCCGCCATAGTGACTGGATATGTTGTGTTTTACAGTATTATGTAGTCTGTTTTTTATGCAAAATCTA
ATTTAATATATTGATATTTATATCATTTTACGTTTCTCGTTCAACTTTATTATACATAGTTGATGTGGCG
GCCGCTCGACAATCAACCTCTGGATTACAAAATTTGTGAAAGATTGACTGGTATTCTTAACTATGTTGCT
CCTTTTACGCTATGTGGATACGCTGCTTTAATGCCTTTGTATCATGCTATTGCTTCCCGTATGGCTTTCA
TTTTCTCCTCCTTGTATAAATCCTGGTTGCTGTCTCTTTATGAGGAGTTGTGGCCCGTTGTCAGGCAACG
TGGCGTGGTGTGCACTGTGTTTGCTGACGCAACCCCCACTGGTTGGGGCATTGCCACCACCTGTCAGCTC
CTTTCCGGGACTTTCGCTTTCCCCCTCCCTATTGCCACGGCGGAACTCATCGCCGCCTGCCTTGCCCGCT
GCTGGACAGGGGCTCGGCTGTTGGGCACTGACAATTCCGTGGTGTTGTCGGGGAAGCTGACGTCCTTTCC
ATGGCTGCTCGCCTGTGTTGCCACCTGGATTCTGCGCGGGACGTCCTTCTGCTACGTCCCTTCGGCCCTC
AATCCAGCGGACCTTCCTTCCCGCGGCCTGCTGCCGGCTCTGCGGCCTCTTCCGCGTCTTCGCCTTCGCC
CTCAGACGAGTCGGATCTCCCTTTGGGCCGCCTCCCCGCCTGGAATTCTGCAGATATCCGGTTAGTAATG
AGTTTGGAATTAATTCTGTGGAATGTGTGTCAGTTAGGGTGTGGAAAGTCCCCAGGCTCCCCAGCAGGCA
GAAGTATGCAAAGCATGCATCTCAATTAGTCAGCAACCAGGTGTGGAAAGTCCCCAGGCTCCCCAGCAGG
CAGAAGTATGCAAAGCATGCATCTCAATTAGTCAGCAACCATAGTCCCGCCCCTAACTCCGCCCATCCCG
CCCCTAACTCCGCCCAGTTCCGCCCATTCTCCGCCCCATGGCTGACTAATTTTTTTTATTTATGCAGAGG
CCGAGGCCGCCTCTGCCTCTGAGCTATTCCAGAAGTAGTGAGGAGGCTTTTTTGGAGGCCTAGGCTTTTG
CAAAAAGCTCCCGGGAGCTTGTATATCCATTTTCGGATCTGATCAGCACGTGTTGACAATTAATCATCGG
CATAGTATATCGGCATAGTATAATACGACAAGGTGAGGAACTAAACCATGGCCAAGCCTTTGTCTCAAGA
AGAATCCACCCTCATTGAAAGAGCAACGGCTACAATCAACAGCATCCCCATCTCTGAAGACTACAGCGTC
GCCAGCGCAGCTCTCTCTAGCGACGGCCGCATCTTCACTGGTGTCAATGTATATCATTTTACTGGGGGAC
CTTGTGCAGAACTCGTGGTGCTGGGCACTGCTGCTGCTGCGGCAGCTGGCAACCTGACTTGTATCGTCGC
GATCGGAAATGAGAACAGGGGCATCTTGAGCCCCTGCGGACGGTGCCGACAGGTGCTTCTCGATCTGCAT
CCTGGGATCAAAGCCATAGTGAAGGACAGTGATGGACAGCCGACGGCAGTTGGGATTCGTGAATTGCTGC
CCTCTGGTTATGTGTGGGAGGGCTAAGCACAATTCGAGCTCGGTACCTTTAAGACCAATGACTTACAAGG
CAGCTGTAGATCTTAGCCACTTTTTAAAAGAAAAGGGGGGACTGGAAGGGCTAGCTCACTCCCAACGAAG
ACAAGATCTGCTTTTTGCTTGTACTGGGTCTCTCTGGTTAGACCAGATCTGAGCCTGGGAGCTCTCTGGC
TAACTAGGGAACCCACTGCTTAAGCCTCAATAAAGCTTGCCTTGAGTGCTTCAAGTAGTGTGTGCCCGTC
TGTTGTGTGACTCTGGTAACTAGAGATCCCTCAGACCCTTTTAGTCAGTGTGGAAAATCTCTAGCAGTAG
TAGTTCATGTCATCTTATTATTCAGTATTTATAACTTGCAAAGAAATGAATATCAGAGAGTGAGAGGAAC
TTGTTTATTGCAGCTTATAATGGTTACAAATAAAGCAATAGCATCACAAATTTCACAAATAAAGCATTTT
TTTCACTGCATTCTAGTTGTGGTTTGTCCAAACTCATCAATGTATCTTATCATGTCTGGCTCTAGCTATC
CCGCCCCTAACTCCGCCCATCCCGCCCCTAACTCCGCCCAGTTCCGCCCATTCTCCGCCCCATGGCTGAC
TAATTTTTTTTATTTATGCAGAGGCCGAGGCCGCCTCGGCCTCTGAGCTATTCCAGAAGTAGTGAGGAGG
CTTTTTTGGAGGCCTAGGGACGTACCCAATTCGCCCTATAGTGAGTCGTATTACGCGCGCTCACTGGCCG
TCGTTTTACAACGTCGTGACTGGGAAAACCCTGGCGTTACCCAACTTAATCGCCTTGCAGCACATCCCCC
TTTCGCCAGCTGGCGTAATAGCGAAGAGGCCCGCACCGATCGCCCTTCCCAACAGTTGCGCAGCCTGAAT
GGCGAATGGG
[124 nt withheld, positions 6031-6154]
C
[91 nt withheld, positions 6156-6246]
A
[49 nt withheld, positions 6248-6296]
CCTTTGACGTTGGAGTCCACGTTCTTT
[37 nt withheld, positions 6324-6360]
ACCCTATCTCGGTCTATTCTTTTGATTTATAAGGGATTTTGCCGATTTCGGCCTATTGGTTAAAAAATGA
GCTGATTTAACAAAAATTTAACGCGAATTTTAACAAAATATTAACGCTTACAATTTAGGTGGCACTTTTC
GGGGAAATGTGCGCGGAACCCCTATTTGTTTATTTTTCTAAATACATTCAAATATGTATCCGCTCATGAG
ACAATAACCCTGATAAATGCTTCAATAATATTGAAAAAGGAAGAGTATGAGTATTCAACATTTCCGTGTC
GCCCTTATTCCCTTTTTTGCGGCATTTTGCCTTCCTGTTTTTGCTCACCCAGAAACGCTGGTGAAAGTAA
AAGATGCTGAAGATCAGTTGGGTGCACGAGTGGGTTACATCGAACTGGATCTCAACAGCGGTAAGATCCT
TGAGAGTTTTCGCCCCGAAGAACGTTTTCCAATGATGAGCACTTTTAAAGTTCTGCTATGTGGCGCGGTA
TTATCCCGTATTGACGCCGGGCAAGAGCAACTCGGTCGCCGCATACACTATTCTCAGAATGACTTGGTTG
AGTACTCACCAGTCACAGAAAAGCATCTTACGGATGGCATGACAGTAAGAGAATTATGCAGTGCTGCCAT
AACCATGAGTGATAACACTGCGGCCAACTTACTTCTGACAACGATCGGAGGACCGAAGGAGCTAACCGCT
TTTTTGCACAACATGGGGGATCATGTAACTCGCCTTGATCGTTGGGAACCGGAGCTGAATGAAGCCATAC
CAAACGACGAGCGTGACACCACGATGCCTGTAGCAATGGCAACAACGTTGCGCAAACTATTAACTGGCGA
ACTACTTACTCTAGCTTCCCGGCAACAATTAATAGACTGGATGGAGGCGGATAAAGTTGCAGGACCACTT
CTGCGCTCGGCCCTTCCGGCTGGCTGGTTTATTGCTGATAAATCTGGAGCCGGTGAGCGTGGGTCTCGCG
GTATCATTGCAGCACTGGGGCCAGATGGTAAGCCCTCCCGTATCGTAGTTATCTACACGACGGGGAGTCA
GGCAACTATGGATGAACGAAATAGACAGATCGCTGAGATAGGTGCCTCACTGATTAAGCATTGGTAACTG
TCAGACCAAGTTTACTCATATATACTTTAGATTGATTTAAAACTTCATTTTTAATTTAAAAGGATCTAGG
TGAAGATCCTTTTTGATAATCTCATGACCAAAATCCCTTAACGTGAGTTTTCGTTCCACTGAGCGTCAGA
CCCCGTAGAAAAGATCAAAGGATCTTCTTGAGATCCTTTTTTTCTGCGCGTAATCTGCTGCTTGCAAACA
AAAAAACCACCGCTACCAGCGGTGGTTTGTTTGCCGGATCAAGAGCTACCAACTCTTTTTCCGAAGGTAA
CTGGCTTCAGCAGAGCGCAGATACCAAATACTGTTCTTCTAGTGTAGCCGTAGTTAGGCCACCACTTCAA
GAACTCTGTAGCACCGCCTACATACCTCGCTCTGCTAATCCTGTTACCAGTGGCTGCTGCCAGTGGCGAT
AAGTCGTGTCTTACCGGGTTGGACTCAAGACGATAGTTACCGGATAAGGCGCAGCGGTCGGGCTGAACGG
GGGGTTCGTGCACACAGCCCAGCTTGGAGCGAACGACCTACACCGAACTGAGATACCTACAGCGTGAGCT
ATGAGAAAGCGCCACGCTTCCCGAAGGGAGAAAGGCGGACAGGTATCCGGTAAGCGGCAGGGTCGGAACA
GGAGAGCGCACGAGGGAGCTTCCAGGGGGAAACGCCTGGTATCTTTATAGTCCTGTCGGGTTTCGCCACC
TCTGACTTGAGCGTCGATTTTTGTGATGCTCGTCAGGGGGGCGGAGCCTATGGAAAAACGCCAGCAACGC
GGCCTTTTTACGGTTCCTGGCCTTTTGCTGGCCTTTTGCTCACATGTTCTTTCCTGCGTTATCCCCTGAT
TCTGTGGATAACCGTATTACCGCCTTTGAGTGAGCTGATACCGCTCGCCGCAGCCGAACGACCGAGCGCA
GCGAGTCAGTGAGCGAGGAAGCGGAAGAGCGCCCAATACGCAAACCGCCTCTCCCCGCGCGTTGGCCGAT
TCATTAATGCAGCTGGCACGACAGGTTTCCCGACTGGAAAGCGGGCAGTGAGCGCAACGCAATTAATGTG
AGTTAGCTCACTCATTAGGCACCCCAGGCTTTACACTTTATGCTTCCGGCTCGTATGTTGTGTGGAATTG
TGAGCGGATAACAATTTCACACAGGAAACAGCTATGACCATGATTACGCCAAGCGCGCAATTAACCCTCA
CTAAAGGGAACAAAAGCTGGAGCTGCAAGCTT
Features (pLannotate 1.2.2; 34 found; start..end, strand, type, name):
      3..229     +  promoter       RSV promoter: Rous sarcoma virus enhancer/promoter
    230..410     +  LTR            5' LTR (truncated): truncated 5' long terminal repeat (LTR) from HIV-1
    457..582     +  misc_feature   HIV-1 Ψ: packaging signal of human immunodeficiency virus type 1
    566..929     +  CDS            HIV-1 gag (fragment): gag protein from human immunodeficiency virus 1; gag
   1075..1308    +  misc_feature   RRE: The Rev response element (RRE) of HIV-1 allows for Rev-dependent mRNA export from the nucleus to the cytoplasm.
   1685..1785    +  CDS            Rev (fragment): human immunodeficiency virus 1 (HIV-1) Rev protein; rev; enhances nuclear export of unspliced and incompletely spliced viral mRNAs
   1804..1920    +  misc_feature   cPPT/CTS: central polypurine tract and central termination sequence of HIV-1
   1931..1951    +  protein_bind   attB4: mutant version of attB; core recombination site for the Gateway® BP reaction BP Clonase™
   1935..2054    +  protein_bind   attR1: mutant version of attR; recombination site for the Gateway® LR reaction LR Clonase™
   2095..2400    -  CDS            ccdB: CcdB, a bacterial toxin that poisons DNA gyrase; ccdB; Plasmids containing the ccdB gene cannot be propagated in standard E. coli strains.
   2405..2563    -  CDS            ccdA (fragment): CCDA_ECO57 - Also known as H, letA. Experimental evidence at protein level: Swiss-Prot protein existence level 1. Antitoxin component of a type II toxin-antitoxin (TA) system which inhibits the post-segregational killing (PSK) of plasmid-free cells, also referred to as a plasmid addiction system. Binds to and blocks the activity of CcdB; will also remove bound CcdB protein from the CcdB-GyrA complex by forming a CcdA-CcdB complex, a process termed rejuvenation. Functions as a transcriptional corepressor for the ccdAB operon, repression also requires CcdB (By similarity). From Escherichia coli
   2720..3400    -  CDS            CmR: chloramphenicol acetyltransferase confers resistance to chloramphenicol
   3401..3430    -  promoter       cat promoter (fragment): promoter of the E. coli cat gene encoding chloramphenicol acetyltransferase
   3454..3484    -  promoter       lac UV5 promoter: E. coli lac promoter with an "up" mutation
   3509..3632    -  protein_bind   attR3: mutant version of attR; recombination site for the Gateway® LR reaction LR Clonase™
   3651..4239    +  misc_feature   WPRE: woodchuck hepatitis virus posttranscriptional regulatory element
   4295..4624    +  promoter       SV40 promoter: SV40 enhancer and early promoter
   4672..4719    +  promoter       EM7 promoter: synthetic bacterial promoter&nbsp
   4738..5136    +  CDS            BSD: blasticidin S deaminase; Aspergillus terreus BSD; confers resistance to blasticidin
   5153..5290    +  CDS            nef (fragment): NEF_HV1LA - Experimental evidence at protein level: Swiss-Prot protein existence level 1. Extracellular Nef protein targets CD4(+) T-lymphocytes for apoptosis by interacting with CXCR4 surface receptors. From Human immunodeficiency virus type 1 group M subtype B (isolate Lai) (HIV-1).
   5276..5456    +  LTR            5' LTR (truncated): truncated 5' long terminal repeat (LTR) from HIV-1
   5528..5649    +  polyA_signal   SV40 poly(A) signal: SV40 polyadenylation signal
   5689..5824    +  rep_origin     SV40 ori: SV40 origin of replication
   5845..5863    -  promoter       T7 promoter: promoter for bacteriophage T7 RNA polymerase
   5871..6026    +  CDS            lacZα (fragment): LacZα fragment of β-galactosidase; lacZ fragment
   6031..6459    +  rep_origin     f1 ori (sequence partly withheld): f1 bacteriophage origin of replication; arrow indicates direction of (+) strand synthesis
   6512..6616    +  promoter       AmpR promoter: bla
   6617..7477    +  CDS            AmpR: β-lactamase; bla; confers resistance to ampicillin, carbenicillin, and related antibiotics
   7648..8236    +  rep_origin     ori: high-copy-number ColE1/pMB1/pBR322/pUC origin of replication
   8419..8511    +  CDS            lacI (fragment): lac repressor; lacI; The lac repressor binds to the lac operator to inhibit transcription in E. coli. This inhibition can be relieved by adding lactose or isopropyl-β-D-thiogalactopyranoside (IPTG).
   8524..8545    +  protein_bind   CAP binding site: CAP binding activates transcription in the presence of cAMP. E. coli catabolite activator protein
   8560..8590    +  promoter       lac promoter: promoter for the E. coli lac operon
   8598..8614    +  protein_bind   lac operator: The lac repressor binds to the lac operator to inhibit transcription in E. coli. This inhibition can be relieved by adding lactose or isopropyl-β-D-thiogalactopyranoside (IPTG). lac repressor encoded by lacI
   8659..8677    +  promoter       T3 promoter: promoter for bacteriophage T3 RNA polymerase
