[The description below was written by a language model from this plasmid's Addgene catalogue record and pLannotate feature annotations shown in this document.]
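Description:
pDest-659 (attR4-attR3) is an empty Multisite Gateway destination vector for lentivirus production, built on the pFUGW backbone. It replicates in E. coli from a high-copy ColE1/pUC-type origin and carries ampicillin resistance on the backbone, along with an f1 origin and remnants of a lac/lacZα cloning region flanked by T3 and T7 promoters. Because the Gateway cassette contains the gyrase toxin gene ccdB, the unrecombined plasmid must be maintained in a ccdB-tolerant strain such as DB3.1. The cassette's chloramphenicol acetyltransferase gene provides a second bacterial selection.

The lentiviral portion has a third-generation-style layout. An RSV promoter drives a truncated HIV-1 5' LTR, followed by the Ψ packaging signal with a gag fragment, the Rev response element and the cPPT/CTS. Downstream lies the Gateway cassette (ccdB, a partial ccdA and CmR), bounded on the left by a site the automated annotation labels attB4/attR1, which presumably corresponds to the attR4 site named in the catalogue entry, and on the right by attR3. An LR recombination with compatible entry clones replaces this counter-selectable cassette with the user's assembled elements. No mammalian promoter is annotated upstream of the cassette, so the promoter for the gene of interest is presumably supplied by one of the entry clones, although the record does not say so explicitly. After the cassette come a WPRE to enhance transcript expression, an SV40 promoter/EM7-driven blasticidin S deaminase gene for selecting transduced mammalian cells, a truncated 3' LTR, and an SV40 polyadenylation signal and origin. The vector is intended for combinatorial assembly of lentiviral expression clones.
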