Addgene plasmid #161883: pDest-659 (attR4-attR3)
Purpose: (Empty Backbone) Multisite Gateway (attR4-attR3) vector for lentivirus production
Depositing lab: Dominic Esposito. Depositing organization: National Cancer Institute (NCI). Publication: Combinatorial assembly of clone libraries using site-specific recombination. Wall VE, Garvey LA, Mehalko JL, Procter LV, Esposito D. Methods Mol Biol. 2014;1116:193-208. doi: 10.1007/978-1-62703-764-8_14. PubMed 24395366.
Backbone
  Vector backbone: pFUGW
  Vector type: Lentiviral
  Selectable markers: Blasticidin
Growth in bacteria
  Bacterial resistance: Chloramphenicol and Ampicillin, 25 & 100 μg/mL
  Growth temperature: 30°C
  Growth strain: DB3.1
  Copy number: High Copy
Gene/Insert
  Gene/Insert name: None
Terms and licenses: Academic/Nonprofit Terms; Industry Terms: Not Available to Industry
How to cite: pDest-659 (attR4-attR3) was a gift from Dominic Esposito (Addgene plasmid # 161883 ; http://n2t.net/addgene:161883 ; RRID:Addgene_161883)
